>Addgene plasmid #26252 | pmRFPmars | addgene partial sequence | sequence record 32370 | 26252 with pCerulean-5 (ctaatgcgctgttaatcactttac)
TTCCTCCTTTTTGTTGACACTCTATCATTGATAGAGTTATTTGTCAAACTAGTTTTTTATTTGGATCCCC
TCGAGTTCATGAAAAACTAAAAAAAATATTGACACTCTATCATTGATAGAGTATAATTAAAATAAGCTTG
ATGGTACCAGATCCTAGGAAAGGAGGATGATAAAATGGCATCATCAGAAGATGTTATTAAAGAATTTATG
AGATTCAAAGTTAAAATGGAAGGTTCAGTTAACGGTCATGAATTTGAAATTGAAGGTGAAGGTGAAGGTA
GACCATATGAAGGTACACAAACAGCAAAATTAAAAGTTACAAAAGGTGGTCCATTACCATTTGCATGGGA
TATTCTTTCACCACAATTTCAATATGGTAGTAAAGCATATGTTAAACATCCAGCAGATATTCCAGATTAT
CTTAAACTTTCATTTCCAGAAGGTTTTAAATGGGAAAGAATTATGAATTTTGAAGATGGTGGTGTTGTAA
CAGTTACTCAAGATTCAACATTACAAGATGGTGAATTTATTTATAAAGTTAAATTAAGAGGTACAAATTT
TCCATCAGATGGTCCAGTAATGCAAAAAAAAACTATGGGTTGGGAAGCATCAACAGAAAGAATGTATCCA
GAAGATGGTGCACTAAAAGGTGAAATTAAAATGAGATTAAAACTTAAGGATGGTGGTCATTATGATGCAG
AAGTTAAAACAACTTATAAAGCTAAAAAACAAGTTCAATTACCAGGTGCTTATAAAACAGATATTAAATT
AGATATTATTTCACATAATGAAGATTATACTATTGTTGAACAATATGAAAGAGCAGAAGGTAGACATTCA
ACAGGTGCAGGATCCCATCATCACCACCATCATTAA
