[The description below was written by a language model from this plasmid's Addgene catalogue record.]
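Description:
pmRFPmars is a bacterial expression plasmid built on the pCerulean backbone (about 6.5 kb without insert) and designed for producing a red fluorescent protein in bacteria. The depositor's selection notes, ampicillin in E. coli and chloramphenicol in Staphylococcus aureus, indicate that it functions as an E. coli/S. aureus shuttle vector: it is maintained at high copy in standard E. coli cloning strains under ampicillin selection, then transferred to S. aureus, where chloramphenicol resistance is used. The record does not name the replication origins or the specific resistance genes, and no feature table is provided.

The payload is a 702 bp synthetic coding sequence for mRFPmars, a monomeric red fluorescent protein originally developed for imaging cytoskeletal dynamics in Dictyostelium. It was inserted between KpnI and EcoRI sites, both of which remain intact. An internal KpnI site in the gene was removed, presumably so that this enzyme could be used for cloning, and the protein carries a C-terminal 6xHis tag that allows detection or affinity purification. The promoter driving expression is not stated in the record and is presumably supplied by the pCerulean backbone.

The associated publication concerns codon-improved fluorescent proteins for studying S. aureus host–pathogen interactions. The plasmid's likely use is therefore to label S. aureus cells with red fluorescence so they can be followed by microscopy or similar methods during infection of host cells, and it appears to belong to a set of colour variants sharing the same backbone.
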