Addgene plasmid #26252: pmRFPmars
Depositing lab: Martin Fraunholz. Depositing organization: Universitaetsmedizin Greifswald. Publication: Codon-improved fluorescent proteins in investigation of Staphylococcus aureus host pathogen interactions. Paprotka K, Giese B, Fraunholz MJ. J Microbiol Methods. 2010 Oct;83(1):82-6. doi: 10.1016/j.mimet.2010.07.022. Epub 2010 Aug 11. PubMed 20708040.
Backbone
  Vector backbone: pCerulean
  Backbone manufacturer: Martin Fraunholz
  Backbone size w/o insert (bp): 6500
  Vector type: Bacterial Expression
Growth in bacteria
  Bacterial resistance: Ampicillin, 100 μg/mL
  Growth temperature: 37°C
  Growth strain: DH5alpha
  Copy number: High Copy
Gene/Insert
  Gene/Insert name: mRFPmars
  Species: synthetic
  Insert size (bp): 702
  Mutation: KpnI restriction site removed
  GenBank ID: AY679163
  Tag / fusion protein: 6xHis (C terminal on insert)
  Cloning method: Restriction Enzyme; 5′ cloning site KpnI (not destroyed); 3′ cloning site EcoRI (not destroyed)
  Sequencing primers: 5′ ctaatgcgctgttaatcactttac
Resource information
  A portion of this plasmid was derived from a plasmid made by: mRFPmars received from Annette Müller-Taubenberger (Munich, Germany). Fischer, M., Haase, I., Simmeth, E., Gerisch, G. and Müller-Taubenberger, A. (2004). A brilliant monomeric red fluorescent protein to visualize cytoskeleton dynamics in Dictyostelium. FEBS Lett 577, 227-232.
Terms and licenses: Academic/Nonprofit Terms; Industry Terms: Not Available to Industry
Depositor comments: Antibiotic selection: Ampicillin in E. coli, Chloramphenicol in S. aureus
How to cite: pmRFPmars was a gift from Martin Fraunholz (Addgene plasmid # 26252 ; http://n2t.net/addgene:26252 ; RRID:Addgene_26252)
